>Addgene plasmid #152892 | pGBW-m4134331 | addgene full sequence | sequence record 319545 | Addgene NGS Result
CGTTACATAACTTACGGTAAATGGCCCGCCTGGCTGACCGCCCAACGACCCCCGCCCATTGACGTCAATA
ATGACGTATGTTCCCATAGTAACGCCAATAGGGACTTTCCATTGACGTCAATGGGTGGAGTATTTACGGT
AAACTGCCCACTTGGCAGTACATCAAGTGTATCATATGCCAAGTACGCCCCCTATTGACGTCAATGACGG
TAAATGGCCCGCCTGGCATTATGCCCAGTACATGACCTTATGGGACTTTCCTACTTGGCAGTACATCTAC
GTATTAGTCATCGCTATTACCATGCTGATGCGGTTTTGGCAGTACATCAATGGGCGTGGATAGCGGTTTG
ACTCACGGGGATTTCCAAGTCTCCACCCCATTGACGTCAATGGGAGTTTGTTTTGGCACCAAAATCAACG
GGACTTTCCAAAATGTCGTAACAACTCCGCCCCATTGACGCAAATGGGCGGTAGGCGTGTACGGTGGGAG
GTCTATATAAGCAGAGCTGGTTTAGTGAACCGTCAGATCAGATCTTTGTCGATCCTACCATCCACTCGAC
ACACCCGCCAGCGGCCGCCACCATGTCACTGGAGAACGTTGCTTTCAATGTAGTGAACAAGGGGCACTTT
GACGGACAGCAAGGCGAAGTGCCGGTCAGTATCATAAATAATACGGTGTACACCAAAGTCGATGGTGTTG
ACGTGGAGTTATTTGAAAACAAGACAACTTTGCCTGTCAATGTGGCCTTCGAGCTGTGGGCAAAACGCAA
CATTAAGCCAGTACCCGAAGTGAAAATCCTCAACAATCTTGGCGTTGATATTGCCGCAAACACTGTTATC
TGGGATTATAAGCGAGATGCGCCTGCCCATATATCCACCATTGGAGTGTGTTCTATGACAGACATCGCTA
AAAAGCCCACCGAGACAATTTGCGCGCCACTCACGGTATTCTTTGACGGGAGGGTCGACGGTCAGGTGGA
TCTGTTTAGAAATGCCCGTAACGGCGTACTTATTACTGAAGGAAGCGTGAAAGGCCTACAGCCCAGTGTT
GGGCCGAAGCAAGCAAGCCTAAATGGAGTCACACTGATCGGAGAGGCTGTGAAAACCCAGTTCAACTACT
ATAAGAAGGTCGACGGCGTGGTTCAGCAGCTGCCTGAGACATACTTTACCCAATCGCGGAATCTGCAAGA
ATTTAAGCCCAGATCCCAGATGGAGATTGACTTCTTGGAACTGGCCATGGATGAGTTCATCGAACGGTAT
AAGCTCGAGGGCTACGCCTTCGAGCACATAGTTTATGGGGATTTTTCTCATTCACAGTTAGGCGGTCTGC
ACTTGCTCATCGGATTAGCGAAACGCTTTAAAGAGAGCCCATTCGAACTTGAAGACTTTATCCCAATGGA
CTCAACTGTGAAGAATTACTTCATAACTGACGCTCAGACAGGGTCCAGCAAGTGCGTCTGTTCTGTTATT
GATTTGCTACTTGATGATTTCGTGGAGATTATTAAATCACAGGACCTGTCCGTGGTTTCGAAGGTCGTGA
AAGTAACCATCGACTATACGGAAATTAGTTTCATGCTTTGGTGTAAGGATGGCCATGTGGAGACATTTTA
TCCTAAGCTCCAGGAAAACCTTTACTTTCAGTCGTACCCCTATGACGTACCAGATTATGCGTAAGCTAGC
TTGACTGACTGAGATACAGCGTACCTTCAGCTCACAGACATGATAAGATACATTGATGAGTTTGGACAAA
CCACAACTAGAATGCAGTGAAAAAAATGCTTTATTTGTGAAATTTGTGATGCTATTGCTTTATTTGTAAC
CATTATAAGCTGCAATAAACAAGTTAACAACAACAATTGCATTCATTTTATGTTTCAGGTTCAGGGGGAG
GTGTGGGAGGTTTTTTAAAGCAAGTAAAACCTCTACAAATGTGGTATTGGCCCATCTCTATCGGTATCGT
AGCATAACCCCTTGGGGCCTCTAAACGGGTCTTGAGGGGTTTTTTGTGCCCCTCGGGCCGGATTGCTATC
TACCGGCATTGGCGCAGAAAAAAATGCCTGATGCGACGCTGCGCGTCTTATACTCCCACATATGCCAGAT
TCAGCAACGGATACGGCTTCCCCAACTTGCCCACTTCCATACGTGTCCTCCTTACCAGAAATTTATCCTT
AAGGTCGTCAGCTATCCTGCAGGCGATCTCTCGATTTCGATCAAGACATTCCTTTAATGGTCTTTTCTGG
ACACCACTAGGGGTCAGAAGTAGTTCATCAAACTTTCTTCCCTCCCTAATCTCATTGGTTACCTTGGGCT
ATCGAAACTTAATTAACCAGTCAAGTCAGCTACTTGGCGAGATCGACTTGTCTGGGTTTCGACTACGCTC
AGAATTGCGTCAGTCAAGTTCGATCTGGTCCTTGCTATTGCACCCGTTCTCCGATTACGAGTTTCATTTA
AATCATGTGAGCAAAAGGCCAGCAAAAGGCCAGGAACCGTAAAAAGGCCGCGTTGCTGGCGTTTTTCCAT
AGGCTCCGCCCCCCTGACGAGCATCACAAAAATCGACGCTCAAGTCAGAGGTGGCGAAACCCGACAGGAC
TATAAAGATACCAGGCGTTTCCCCCTGGAAGCTCCCTCGTGCGCTCTCCTGTTCCGACCCTGCCGCTTAC
CGGATACCTGTCCGCCTTTCTCCCTTCGGGAAGCGTGGCGCTTTCTCATAGCTCACGCTGTAGGTATCTC
AGTTCGGTGTAGGTCGTTCGCTCCAAGCTGGGCTGTGTGCACGAACCCCCCGTTCAGCCCGACCGCTGCG
CCTTATCCGGTAACTATCGTCTTGAGTCCAACCCGGTAAGACACGACTTATCGCCACTGGCAGCAGCCAC
TGGTAACAGGATTAGCAGAGCGAGGTATGTAGGCGGTGCTACAGAGTTCTTGAAGTGGTGGCCTAACTAC
GGCTACACTAGAAGAACAGTATTTGGTATCTGCGCTCTGCTGAAGCCAGTTACCTTCGGAAAAAGAGTTG
GTAGCTCTTGATCCGGCAAACAAACCACCGCTGGTAGCGGTGGTTTTTTTGTTTGCAAGCAGCAGATTAC
GCGCAGAAAAAAAGGATCTCAAGAAGATCCTTTGATCTTTTCTACGGGGTCTGACGCTCAGTGGAACGAA
AACTCACGTTAAGGGATTTTGGTCATGAGATTATCAAAAAGGATCTTCACCTAGATCCTTTTAAATTAAA
AATGAAGTTTTAAATCAATCTAAAGTATATATGAGTAAACTTGGTCTGACAGTTACCAATGCTTAATCAG
TGAGGCACCTATCTCAGCGATCTGTCTATTTCGTTCATCCATAGTTGCATTTAAATTTCCGAACTCTCCA
AGGCCCTCGTCGGAAAATCTTCAAACCTTTCGTCCGATCCATCTTGCAGGCTACCTCTCGAACGAACTAT
CGCAAGTCTCTTGGCCGGCCTTGCGCCTTGGCTATTGCTTGGCAGCGCCTATCGCCAGGTATTACTCCAA
TCCCGAATATCCGAGATCGGGATCACCCGAGAGAAGTTCAACCTACATCCTCAATCCCGATCTATCCGAG
ATCCGAGGAATATCGAAATCGGGGCGCGCCTGGTGTACCGAGAACGATCCTCTCAGTGCGAGTCTCGACG
ATCCATATCGTTGCTTGGCAGTCAGCCAGTCGGAATCCAGCTTGGGACCCAGGAAGTCCAATCGTCAGAT
ATTGTACTCAAGCCTGGTCACGGCAGCGTACCGATCTGTTTAAACCTAGATATTGATAGTCTGATCGGTC
AACGTATAATCGAGTCCTAGCTTTTGCAAACATCTATCAAGAGACAGGATCAGCAGGAGGCTTTCGCATG
AGTATTCAACATTTCCGTGTCGCCCTTATTCCCTTTTTTGCGGCATTTTGCCTTCCTGTTTTTGCTCACC
CAGAAACGCTGGTGAAAGTAAAAGATGCTGAAGATCAGTTGGGTGCGCGAGTGGGTTACATCGAACTGGA
TCTCAACAGCGGTAAGATCCTTGAGAGTTTTCGCCCCGAAGAACGCTTTCCAATGATGAGCACTTTTAAA
GTTCTGCTATGTGGCGCGGTATTATCCCGTATTGACGCCGGGCAAGAGCAACTCGGTCGCCGCATACACT
ATTCTCAGAATGACTTGGTTGAGTATTCACCAGTCACAGAAAAGCATCTTACGGATGGCATGACAGTAAG
AGAATTATGCAGTGCTGCCATAACCATGAGTGATAACACTGCGGCCAACTTACTTCTGACAACGATTGGA
GGACCGAAGGAGCTAACCGCTTTTTTGCACAACATGGGGGATCATGTAACTCGCCTTGATCGTTGGGAAC
CGGAGCTGAATGAAGCCATACCAAACGACGAGCGTGACACCACGATGCCTGTAGCAATGGCAACAACCTT
GCGTAAACTATTAACTGGCGAACTACTTACTCTAGCTTCCCGGCAACAGTTGATAGACTGGATGGAGGCG
GATAAAGTTGCAGGACCACTTCTGCGCTCGGCCCTTCCGGCTGGCTGGTTTATTGCTGATAAATCTGGAG
CCGGTGAGCGTGGGTCTCGCGGTATCATTGCAGCACTGGGGCCAGATGGTAAGCCCTCCCGTATCGTAGT
TATCTACACGACGGGGAGTCAGGCAACTATGGATGAACGAAATAGACAGATCGCTGAGATAGGTGCCTCA
CTGATTAAGCATTGGTAACCGATTCTAGGTGCATTGGCGCAGAAAAAAATGCCTGATGCGACGCTGCGCG
TCTTATACTCCCACATATGCCAGATTCAGCAACGGATACGGCTTCCCCAACTTGCCCACTTCCATACGTG
TCCTCCTTACCAGAAATTTATCCTTAAGATCCCGAATCGTTTAAACTCGACTCTGGCTCTATCGAATCTC
CGTCGTTTCGAGCTTACGCGAACAGCCGTGGCGCTCATTTGCTCGTCGGGCATCGAATCTCGTCAGCTAT
CGTCAGCTTACCTTTTTGGCAGCGATCGCGGCTCCCGACATCTTGGACCATTAGCTCCACAGGTATCTTC
TTCCCTCTAGTGGTCATAACAGCAGCTTCAGCTACCTCTCAATTCAAAAAACCCCTCAAGACCCGTTTAG
AGGCCCCAAGGGGTTATGCTATCAATCGTTGCGTTACACACACAAAAAACCAACACACATCCATCTTCGA
TGGATAGCGATTTTATTATCTAACTGCTGATCGAGTGTAGCCAGATCTAGTAATCAATTACGGGGTCATT
AGTTCATAGCCCATATATGGAGTTCCG
Features (pLannotate 1.2.2; 17 found; start..end, strand, type, name):
      1..304     +  enhancer       CMV enhancer: human cytomegalovirus immediate early enhancer
    377..394     -  promoter       CMV promoter (fragment): human cytomegalovirus (CMV) immediate early promoter
    457..508     +  promoter       CMVd2 promoter: truncated human cytomegalovirus (CMV) immediate early promoter that yields moderately reduced expression relative to the full-length promoter
    586..1623    +  CDS            rep (fragment): R1AB_SARS2 - Experimental evidence at protein level: Swiss-Prot protein existence level 1. [2'-O-methyltransferase]: Methyltransferase that mediates mRNA cap 2'-O-ribose methylation to the 5'-cap structure of viral mRNAs. N7-methyl guanosine cap is a prerequisite for binding of nsp16. Therefore plays an essential role in viral mRNAs cap methylation which is essential to evade immune system. From Severe acute respiratory syndrome coronavirus 2 (2019-nCoV) (SARS-CoV-2).
   1724..1845    -  polyA_signal   SV40 poly(A) signal: SV40 polyadenylation signal
   1868..1937    -  CDS            large T antigen (fragment): large T antigen from SV40 (simian virus 40)
   1960..2006    +  terminator     T7 terminator: transcription terminator for bacteriophage T7 RNA polymerase
   2036..2172    +  terminator     rrnG terminator: transcription terminator from the E. coli ribosomal RNA rrnG operon (Albrechtsen et al., 1991)
   2217..2288    +  misc_feature   3' β-globin insulator: insulator downstream of the human β-globin locus (Farrell et al., 2002)
   2514..3102    -  rep_origin     ori: high-copy-number ColE1/pMB1/pBR322/pUC origin of replication
   3274..3338    -  CDS            bla(M) (fragment): β-lactamase lacking the signal sequence; bla(M); allows cytosolic expression of β-lactamase
   3848..4708    +  CDS            AmpR: β-lactamase; bla; confers resistance to ampicillin, carbenicillin, and related antibiotics
   4721..4857    +  terminator     rrnG terminator: transcription terminator from the E. coli ribosomal RNA rrnG operon (Albrechtsen et al., 1991)
   5009..5080    +  misc_feature   5' β-globin insulator: insulator upstream of the human β-globin locus (Farrell et al., 2002)
   5085..5131    -  terminator     T7 terminator: transcription terminator for bacteriophage T7 RNA polymerase
   5149..5197    -  polyA_signal   poly(A) signal: synthetic polyadenylation signal
   5228..5277    +  enhancer       CMV enhancer (fragment): human cytomegalovirus immediate early enhancer
