[The description below was written by a language model from this plasmid's Addgene catalogue record and pLannotate feature annotations shown in this document.]
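Description:
pGBW-m4134331 is a mammalian expression plasmid built on the pTwist_CMV_6 backbone that carries the wild-type SARS-CoV-2 endoRNAse coding region, a mature product of the viral ORF1ab replicase polyprotein (the uridylate-specific endoribonuclease generally known as nsp15). The sequenced plasmid is 5,277 nt, consistent with a 4.2 kb backbone plus an insert of roughly 1 kb. It is maintained in E. coli through a high-copy ColE1/pUC-type origin and selected with ampicillin via a full-length β-lactamase (AmpR) gene. The record lists no mammalian selection marker, which points to transient transfection as the likely mode of use.

Expression is driven by the human cytomegalovirus immediate early enhancer and promoter, which sit directly upstream of the coding sequence, and transcripts are terminated by an SV40 polyadenylation signal downstream. The automated annotation identifies the open reading frame only as a fragment of the SARS-CoV-2 replicase polyprotein. Its accompanying text describing the 2'-O-methyltransferase is generic to that polyprotein database entry and does not describe this insert. According to the catalogue entry, the backbone adds a C-terminal HA epitope preceded by a TEV protease cleavage site, allowing immunodetection or pull-down and subsequent tag removal. These small elements are not called out in the feature table.

The expression unit and the bacterial marker are flanked by T7 and rrnG transcription terminators, β-globin insulator elements and a synthetic poly(A) signal, which limit transcriptional read-through between modules. The plasmid suits the production of tagged endoRNAse in mammalian cells for functional, localisation or interaction studies.
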