Addgene plasmid #152892: pGBW-m4134331
Purpose: Mammalian expression plasmid for SARS-CoV-2 endoRNAse
Depositing lab: Ginkgo Bioworks & Benjie Chen.
Backbone
  Vector backbone: pTwist_CMV_6
  Backbone size w/o insert (bp): 4180
  Vector type: Mammalian Expression
Growth in bacteria
  Bacterial resistance: Ampicillin, 100 μg/mL
  Growth temperature: 37°C
  Growth strain: DH5alpha
  Copy number: High Copy
Gene/Insert
  Gene/Insert name: SARS-CoV-2 endoRNAse
  Species: Severe acute respiratory syndrome coronavirus 2
  Insert size (bp): 1037
  Mutation: wt
  Entrez Gene: ORF1ab (a.k.a. GU280_gp01)
  Promoter: CMV
  Tag / fusion protein: Cleavable TEV;HA (C terminal on backbone)
  Cloning method: Unknown
Resource information
  A portion of this plasmid was derived from a plasmid made by: GinkgoBioworks
Depositor comments: NCBI reference sequence: YP_009725310.1
How to cite: pGBW-m4134331 was a gift from Ginkgo Bioworks & Benjie Chen (Addgene plasmid # 152892 ; http://n2t.net/addgene:152892 ; RRID:Addgene_152892)
